>Addgene plasmid #237885 | pAAV-CAG-DIO-TurboID | addgene full sequence | sequence record 483888 | Addgene NGS Result
CTTCCGCTTCCTCGCTCACTGACTCGCTGCGCTCGGTCGTTCGGCTGCGGCGAGCGGTATCAGCTCACTC
AAAGGCGGTAATACGGTTATCCACAGAATCAGGGGATAACGCAGGAAAGAACATGTGAGCAAAAGGCCAG
CAAAAGGCCAGGAACCGTAAAAAGGCCGCGTTGCTGGCGTTTTTCCATAGGCTCCGCCCCCCTGACGAGC
ATCACAAAAATCGACGCTCAAGTCAGAGGTGGCGAAACCCGACAGGACTATAAAGATACCAGGCGTTTCC
CCCTGGAAGCTCCCTCGTGCGCTCTCCTGTTCCGACCCTGCCGCTTACCGGATACCTGTCCGCCTTTCTC
CCTTCGGGAAGCGTGGCGCTTTCTCATAGCTCACGCTGTAGGTATCTCAGTTCGGTGTAGGTCGTTCGCT
CCAAGCTGGGCTGTGTGCACGAACCCCCCGTTCAGCCCGACCGCTGCGCCTTATCCGGTAACTATCGTCT
TGAGTCCAACCCGGTAAGACACGACTTATCGCCACTGGCAGCAGCCACTGGTAACAGGATTAGCAGAGCG
AGGTATGTAGGCGGTGCTACAGAGTTCTTGAAGTGGTGGCCTAACTACGGCTACACTAGAAGAACAGTAT
TTGGTATCTGCGCTCTGCTGAAGCCAGTTACCTTCGGAAAAAGAGTTGGTAGCTCTTGATCCGGCAAACA
AACCACCGCTGGTAGCGGTGGTTTTTTTGTTTGCAAGCAGCAGATTACGCGCAGAAAAAAAGGATCTCAA
GAAGATCCTTTGATCTTTTCTACGGGGTCTGACGCTCAGTGGAACGAAAACTCACGTTAAGGGATTTTGG
TCATGAGATTATCAAAAAGGATCTTCACCTAGATCCTTTTAAATTAAAAATGAAGTTTTAAATCAATCTA
AAGTATATATGAGTAAACTTGGTCTGACAGTTACCAATGCTTAATCAGTGAGGCACCTATCTCAGCGATC
TGTCTATTTCGTTCATCCATAGTTGCCTGACTCCCCGTCGTGTAGATAACTACGATACGGGAGGGCTTAC
CATCTGGCCCCAGTGCTGCAATGATACCGCGAGACCCACGCTCACCGGCTCCAGATTTATCAGCAATAAA
CCAGCCAGCCGGAAGGGCCGAGCGCAGAAGTGGTCCTGCAACTTTATCCGCCTCCATCCAGTCTATTAAT
TGTTGCCGGGAAGCTAGAGTAAGTAGTTCGCCAGTTAATAGTTTGCGCAACGTTGTTGCCATTGCTACAG
GCATCGTGGTGTCACGCTCGTCGTTTGGTATGGCTTCATTCAGCTCCGGTTCCCAACGATCAAGGCGAGT
TACATGATCCCCCATGTTGTGCAAAAAAGCGGTTAGCTCCTTCGGTCCTCCGATCGTTGTCAGAAGTAAG
TTGGCCGCAGTGTTATCACTCATGGTTATGGCAGCACTGCATAATTCTCTTACTGTCATGCCATCCGTAA
GATGCTTTTCTGTGACTGGTGAGTACTCAACCAAGTCATTCTGAGAATAGTGTATGCGGCGACCGAGTTG
CTCTTGCCCGGCGTCAATACGGGATAATACCGCGCCACATAGCAGAACTTTAAAAGTGCTCATCATTGGA
AAACGTTCTTCGGGGCGAAAACTCTCAAGGATCTTACCGCTGTTGAGATCCAGTTCGATGTAACCCACTC
GTGCACCCAACTGATCTTCAGCATCTTTTACTTTCACCAGCGTTTCTGGGTGAGCAAAAACAGGAAGGCA
AAATGCCGCAAAAAAGGGAATAAGGGCGACACGGAAATGTTGAATACTCATACTCTTCCTTTTTCAATAT
TATTGAAGCATTTATCAGGGTTATTGTCTCATGAGCGGATACATATTTGAATGTATTTAGAAAAATAAAC
AAATAGGGGTTCCGCGCACATTTCCCCGAAAAGTGCCACCTAAATTGTAAGCGTTAATATTTTGTTAAAA
TTCGCGTTAAATTTTTGTTAAATCAGCTCATTTTTTAACCAATAGGCCGAAATCGGCAAAATCCCTTATA
AATCAAAAGAATAGACCGAGATAGGGT
[37 nt withheld, positions 2058-2094]
AAAGAACGTGGACTCCAACGTCAAAGG
[49 nt withheld, positions 2122-2170]
T
[91 nt withheld, positions 2172-2262]
G
[124 nt withheld, positions 2264-2387]
CCCATTCGCCATTCAGGCTGCGCAACTGTTGGGAAGGGCGATCGGTGCGGGCCTCTTCGCTATTACGCCA
GCTGCGCGCTCGCTCGCTCACTGAGGCCGCCCGGGCAAAGCCCGGGCGTCGGGCGACCTTTGGTCGCCCG
GCCTCAGTGAGCGAGCGAGCGCGCAGAGAGGGAGTGGCCAACTCCATCACTAGGGGTTCCTTGTAGTTAA
TGATTAACCCGCCATGCTACTTATCTACGTAGCCATGCTCTAGGAAGAGTACCATTGACGTCAATAATGA
CGTATGTTCCCATAGTAACGCCAATAGGGACTTTCCATTGACGTCAATGGGTGGAGTATTTACGGTAAAC
TGCCCACTTGGCAGTACATCAAGTGTATCATATGCCAAGTACGCCCCCTATTGACGTCAATGACGGTAAA
TGGCCCGCCTGGCATTATGCCCAGTACATGACCTTATGGGACTTTCCTACTTGGCAGTACATCTACGTAT
TAGTCATCGCTATTACCATGGTCGAGGTGAGCCCCACGTTCTGCTTCACTCTCCCCATCTCCCCCCCCTC
CCCACCCCCAATTTTGTATTTATTTATTTTTTAATTATTTTGTGCAGCGATGGGGGCGGGGGGGGGGGGG
GGGCGCGCGCCRGGGGGGGGGGGGGGGGGGGGGGGGSGGGGSGGGGSGRGGSGGRGRGGKGCGGCGGCAG
CCAATCAGAGCGGCGCGCTCCGAAAGTTTCCTTTTATGGCGAGGCGGCGGCGGCGGCGGCCCTATAAAAA
GCGAAGCGCGCGGCGGGCGGGAGTCGCTGCGCGCTGCCTTCGCCCCGTGCCCCGCTCCGCCGCCGCCTCG
CGCCGCCCGCCCCGGCTCTGACTGACCGCGTTACTCCCACAGGTGAGCGGGCGGGACGGCCCTTCTCCTC
CGGGCTGTAATTAGCGCTTGGTTTAATGACGGCTTGTTTCTTTTCTGTGGCTGCGTGAAAGCCTTGAGGG
GCTCCGGGAGGGCCCTTTGTGCGGGGGGAGCGGCTCGGGGCTGTCCGCGGGGGGACGGCTGCCTTCGGGG
GGGACGGGGCAGGGCGGGGTTCGGCTTCTGGCGTGTGACCGGCGGCTCTAGAGCCTCTGCTAACCATGTT
CATGCCTTCTTCTTTTTCCTACAGCTCCTGGGCAACGTGCTGGTTATTGTGCTGTCTCATCATTTTGGCA
AAGAATTGGATCCGGTACCGGATCCTCTAGAGTCGACTCCGGAATAACTTCGTATAGGATACTTTATACG
AAGTTATGCAGAATGGTAGCTGGATTGTAGCTGCTATTAGCAATATGAAACCTCTTAATAACTTCGTATA
GCATACATTATACGAAGTTATGGCGCGCCTTATTACTTTTCGGCAGACCGCAGACTGATTTCTCCGCCCA
TCCAGGGTTTGATAACTCCGTCCTGTTCCAGCAGCAGGGCTCCCTGTTTATCAATCCCCCGGCTAATCCC
GAAAATCTCTTTGTCCCCAATGATCAGCTTCACGGGTCTATTGATGAAGTTATCCAGCTTCTCCCACCGT
GGCAGATATGGAGCCAGGCCTTCCTGCTCGAACAGTTCCAGGGCTGCCCGCAGCTCTCGGATCAGCGTAG
CGGCCAGAGTATTCCTGTCCAGGTTAATCCCTGCTTCCTGCAGTGTGATCCAGCCCTGATTGACCACGCT
TTCCTCCACGCGCCTCATAGCCACGTTAATCCCGGCGCCAATGACGATCTGTGCAGCATCGCCTGTTATT
CCGGCCAGCTCCACCAGGATGCCTGCCAGCTTTCTATCCTGCAGATACAGGTCATTGGGCCATTTGACTC
GCACCTTGTCTGCTCCCAGCTTTCGCAGCGCTTCTGCCATGACAATTCCGATGACCGGGCCCAGGCCGAT
TGCTGCTGGTCCCCGCTTCAGGCGCCAAAACATACTCAGGTACAGGTTAGCTCCAAAAGGAGAGAACCAT
TTCCTCCCTCTGCTTCCTCTCCCTGCCTGCTGATATTCTGCAATGCAAGCATCCCCACTCTTCAGCTCGC
CGATTCGATCCAGCAGGTACTGATTGGTGGAGTCGACCACAGGCAGGACTGCCACGCTCCCGCCGTCCAG
CTGTCCCAGAATCTGTTTAGCGTTCAGCAGCGGGATAGGCTCGGGCAGAGAGTAGCCCTTTCCGGGCACG
GTGAACACGTCCACGCCCCAGTCGCGCAGAGTCTGAATGTGCTTGTTGATAGCGGCCCTGGACATGCCCA
GGGTTTCTCCCAGCTGTTCGCCACTATGGAACTCGCCATTAGCCAGGAGAGCGATCAGCTTCAGAGGCAC
AGTATTGTCTTTGCTAGCCATGGATCCCTTATCGTCGTCATCCTTGTAATCCATGGTGGCGCTAGCATAA
CTTCGTATAAAGTATCCTATACGAAGTTATTTGCCTTAACCCAGAAATTATCACTGTTATTCTTTAGAAT
GGTGCAAAGAATAACTTCGTATAATGTATGCTATACGAAGTTATGAATTCGATATCAAGCTTATCGATAA
TCAACCTCTGGATTACAAAATTTGTGAAAGATTGACTGGTATTCTTAACTATGTTGCTCCTTTTACGCTA
TGTGGATACGCTGCTTTAATGCCTTTGTATCATGCTATTGCTTCCCGTATGGCTTTCATTTTCTCCTCCT
TGTATAAATCCTGGTTGCTGTCTCTTTATGAGGAGTTGTGGCCCGTTGTCAGGCAACGTGGCGTGGTGTG
CACTGTGTTTGCTGACGCAACCCCCACTGGTTGGGGCATTGCCACCACCTGTCAGCTCCTTTCCGGGACT
TTCGCTTTCCCCCTCCCTATTGCCACGGCGGAACTCATCGCCGCCTGCCTTGCCCGCTGCTGGACAGGGG
CTCGGCTGTTGGGCACTGACAATTCCGTGGTGTTGTCGGGGAAATCATCGTCCTTTCCTTGGCTGCTCGC
CTGTGTTGCCACCTGGATTCTGCGCGGGACGTCCTTCTGCTACGTCCCTTCGGCCCTCAATCCAGCGGAC
CTTCCTTCCCGCGGCCTGCTGCCGGCTCTGCGGCCTCTTCCGCGTCTTCGCCTTCGCCCTCAGACGAGTC
GGATCTCCCTTTGGGCCGCCTCCCCGCATCGATACCGTCGACCCGGGCGGCCGCTTCGAGCAGACATGAT
AAGATACATTGATGAGTTTGGACAAACCACAACTAGAATGCAGTGAAAAAAATGCTTTATTTGTGAAATT
TGTGATGCTATTGCTTTATTTGTAACCATTATAAGCTGCAATAAACAAGTTAACAACAACAATTGCATTC
ATTTTATGTTTCAGGTTCAGGGGGAGATGTGGGAGGTTTTTTAAAGCAAGTAAAACCTCTACAAATGTGG
TAAAATCGATAAGGATCTTCCTAGAGCATGGCTACGTAGATAAGTAGCATGGCGGGTTAATCATTAACTA
CAAGGAACCCCTAGTGATGGAGTTGGCCACTCCCTCTCTGCGCGCTCGCTCGCTCACTGAGGCCGGGCGA
CCAAAGGTCGCCCGACGCCCGGGCTTTGCCCGGGCGGCCTCAGTGAGCGAGCGAGCGCGCAGCTGCATTA
ATGAATCGGCCAACGCGCGGGGAGAGGCGGTTTGCGTATTGGGCGCT
Features (pLannotate 1.2.2; 25 found; start..end, strand, type, name):
    182..770     -  rep_origin     ori: high-copy-number ColE1/pMB1/pBR322/pUC origin of replication
    941..1801    -  CDS            AmpR: β-lactamase; bla; confers resistance to ampicillin, carbenicillin, and related antibiotics
   1802..1906    -  promoter       AmpR promoter: bla
   1959..2387    -  rep_origin     f1 ori (sequence partly withheld): f1 bacteriophage origin of replication; arrow indicates direction of (+) strand synthesis
   2392..2461    -  CDS            lacZα (fragment): LacZα fragment of β-galactosidase; lacZ fragment
   2456..2588    -  repeat_region  AAV2 ITR (fragment): inverted terminal repeat of adeno-associated virus serotype 2 inverted
   2649..2897    +  enhancer       CMV enhancer (fragment): human cytomegalovirus immediate early enhancer
   3177..3312    +  intron         hybrid intron (fragment): hybrid between chicken β-actin (CBA) and minute virus of mice (MMV) introns (Gray et al., 2011)
   3401..3531    +  intron         chimeric intron (fragment): chimera between introns from chicken β-actin and rabbit β-globin
   3529..3591    +  CDS            HBB (fragment): HBB_LEPEU - Experimental evidence at protein level: Swiss-Prot protein existence level 1. Involved in oxygen transport from the lung to the various peripheral tissues. From Lepus europaeus (European hare).
   3597..3614    +  misc_feature   MCS (fragment): pUC18/19 multiple cloning site
   3621..3654    +  protein_bind   lox2272: Cre-mediated recombination occurs in the 8-bp core sequence (GGATACTT). lox2272 sites are compatible with each other, but incompatible with loxP or loxN sites (Lee and Saito, 1988). Cre recombinase
   3655..3704    -  intron         β-globin intron (fragment): internally truncated intron from human β-globin
   3705..3738    +  protein_bind   loxP: Cre-mediated recombination occurs in the 8-bp core sequence (GCATACAT). Cre recombinase
   3753..4709    -  CDS            TurboID: mutant of the E. coli biotin ligase BioID engineered for improved catalytic efficiency (Branon et al., 2018)
   4722..4748    -  CDS            3xFLAG (fragment): three tandem FLAG® epitope tags
   4764..4797    -  protein_bind   lox2272: Cre-mediated recombination occurs in the 8-bp core sequence (GGATACTT). lox2272 sites are compatible with each other, but incompatible with loxP or loxN sites (Lee and Saito, 1988). Cre recombinase
   4798..4847    -  intron         β-globin intron (fragment): internally truncated intron from human β-globin
   4848..4881    -  protein_bind   loxP: Cre-mediated recombination occurs in the 8-bp core sequence (GCATACAT). Cre recombinase
   4882..4906    +  misc_feature   MCS (fragment): pBluescript multiple cloning site
   4906..5494    +  misc_feature   WPRE: woodchuck hepatitis virus posttranscriptional regulatory element
   5537..5658    -  polyA_signal   SV40 poly(A) signal: SV40 polyadenylation signal
   5681..5749    -  CDS            large T antigen (fragment): large T antigen from SV40 (simian virus 40)
   5820..5953    +  repeat_region  AAV2 ITR: inverted terminal repeat of adeno-associated virus serotype 2 inverted
   5947..6003    -  CDS            lacI (fragment): lac repressor; lacI; The lac repressor binds to the lac operator to inhibit transcription in E. coli. This inhibition can be relieved by adding lactose or isopropyl-β-D-thiogalactopyranoside (IPTG).
