[The description below was written by a language model from this plasmid's Addgene catalogue record and pLannotate feature annotations shown in this document.]
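Description:
pAAV-CAG-DIO-TurboID is a 6.0 kb adeno-associated virus transfer plasmid for Cre-dependent expression of the proximity-labeling enzyme TurboID in mammalian cells. It is built on a pAAV backbone. The bacterial portion carries a high-copy ColE1/pUC-type origin, an ampicillin resistance gene (β-lactamase with its own promoter), and an f1 phage origin. Small annotated fragments of lacZα, lacI and SV40 large T antigen appear to be backbone remnants or incidental matches rather than functional parts. The expression cassette is flanked by two AAV2 inverted terminal repeats, which direct replication and packaging of the intervening DNA into recombinant AAV particles when helper functions are supplied.

Between the ITRs, the CAG promoter drives transcription. In the feature table it appears as a CMV enhancer fragment followed by chicken β-actin/rabbit β-globin intron fragments. Downstream lies a DIO (double-floxed inverted open reading frame) cassette, in which the synthetic TurboID coding sequence, an engineered E. coli biotin ligase with improved catalytic efficiency, sits in antisense orientation with an N-terminal FLAG epitope. It is bracketed by pairs of lox2272 and loxP sites arranged head-to-head. Without Cre, only the noncoding strand is transcribed. Cre recombination between compatible sites inverts the cassette, then excises one site of each pair, locking FLAG-TurboID in the sense orientation under CAG control. A WPRE enhances transcript stability and expression, and an SV40 polyadenylation signal terminates the message.

The construct serves to restrict TurboID-mediated biotinylation to Cre-defined cell populations after viral delivery. The associated publication concerns chemical labeling for neural connectivity profiling in large tissue samples.
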