Addgene plasmid #237885: pAAV-CAG-DIO-TurboID
Purpose: AAV vector for Cre-dependent expression of TurboID
Depositing lab: Rui Lin. Depositing organization: National Institute of Biological Sciences, Beijing. Publication: Ultrabright chemical labeling enables rapid neural connectivity profiling in large tissue samples. Zhong S, Zhang X, Gao X, Li Z, Huang L, Guo Q, Gong R, Ren J, Luo M, Lin R. Neuron. 2025 Sep 18:S0896-6273(25)00657-9. doi: 10.1016/j.neuron.2025.08.022. PubMed 40972576.
Backbone
  Vector backbone: pAAV
  Backbone size w/o insert (bp): 4993
  Total vector size (bp): 6004
  Vector type: Mammalian Expression, AAV, Cre/Lox
Growth in bacteria
  Bacterial resistance: Ampicillin, 100 μg/mL
  Growth temperature: 37°C
  Growth strain: NEB Stable
  Copy number: High Copy
Gene/Insert
  Gene/Insert name: TurboID
  Species: Synthetic
  Insert size (bp): 1011
  Promoter: CAG
  Tag / fusion protein: FLAG tag (N terminal on insert)
  Cloning method: Gibson Cloning
  Sequencing primers: 5′ tgggcaacgtgctggttattgtg
Terms and licenses: Academic/Nonprofit Terms; Industry Terms: Not Available to Industry
How to cite: pAAV-CAG-DIO-TurboID was a gift from Rui Lin (Addgene plasmid # 237885 ; http://n2t.net/addgene:237885 ; RRID:Addgene_237885)
